>Addgene plasmid #13614 | integrin alpha9 DM4 pWZL Blast2 | addgene partial sequence | sequence record 19978 | 13614 with pBABE 5'
TCGAGATACAGCTTAGAGCGGGCGCTATGGGGAGCCGGACGCCAGAGTCCCCTCTCCATGCCGTGCAGCT
GCGCTGGGGCCCCCGGCGCCGACCCCCGCTACTGCCGCTGCTATTGCTGCTCGTGCCGCCGCCACCGCGG
GTCGGGGGCTACAACCTGGATCCGCAGCGCCCCGTGCACTTCCAGGGCCCCGCTGACTCGTTCTTCGGCT
ACGCAGTTCTGGAGCATTTCCACGACAACACGCGCTGGGTCCTTGTGGGCGCACCAAAGGCAGATTCCAA
ATACAGCCCTTCAGTGAAGTCTCCTGGGGCTGTGTTTAAGTGCCGTGTTCACACCAACCCTGACCGGAGA
TGCACCGAACTGGACATGGCTCGAGGGAAGAATCGGGGCACGTCCTGCGGAAAGACCTGCCGGGAAGACC
GCGATGATGAGTGGATGGGGGTGAGCCTGGCCCGACAGCCCAAGGCTGATGGCCGTGTGTTGGCCTGTGC
TCATCGCTGGAAGAACATCTACTATGAAGCCGACCACATCCTACCCCATGGCTTCTGCTACATCATCCCC
TCCAACCTCCAGGCCAAAGGCAGGACGCTGATCCCTTGCTATGAAGAGTATAAGAAGAAGTACGGAGAGG
AACACGGCTCCTGCCAGGCTGGGATAGCGGGCTTCTTCACCGAGGAGCTGGTGGTGATGGGTGCTCCAGG
GTCATTTTATTGGGCTGG
