[The description below was written by a language model from this plasmid's Addgene catalogue record.]
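Description:
Integrin alpha9 DM4 pWZL Blast2 is a retroviral mammalian expression plasmid built on the pWZL Blast2 backbone (about 6 kb without insert). It is maintained in E. coli as a high-copy plasmid under ampicillin selection, and it carries a blasticidin resistance marker for selecting transduced or transfected mammalian cells. The record includes no feature table, so the promoter, packaging signal and the arrangement linking the insert to the blasticidin marker are not explicitly stated. Vectors of the pWZL family are generally Moloney murine leukemia virus-based, with expression driven from the viral long terminal repeat, and the listed pBABE 5' sequencing primer is consistent with that type of retroviral architecture.

The payload is an insert of about 3.2 kb encoding human integrin alpha 9 (ITGA9), the alpha subunit of a heterodimeric cell-adhesion receptor. The "DM4" version is a C-terminal deletion mutant lacking the last 16 amino acids of the cytoplasmic domain. The exact residues removed are not given in the record, which defers to the associated publication. The fragment was introduced by restriction cloning, with HindIII and XbaI insert ends joined to the vector's SnaBI site, which destroyed the sites at both junctions.

The plasmid can be used to produce recombinant retrovirus in packaging cells, allowing stable integration and blasticidin selection of cell lines expressing the truncated subunit. The nature of the mutation suggests use in structure-function studies of the alpha 9 cytoplasmic tail, such as comparing the mutant with wild-type or other deletion variants, although the record does not state specific assays.
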