Addgene plasmid #13614: integrin alpha9 DM4 pWZL Blast2
Depositing lab: Dean Sheppard. Depositing organization: University of California, San Francisco (UCSF).
Backbone
  Vector backbone: pWZL Blast2
  Backbone size w/o insert (bp): 6000
  Vector type: Mammalian Expression, Retroviral
  Selectable markers: Blasticidin
Growth in bacteria
  Bacterial resistance: Ampicillin, 100 μg/mL
  Growth temperature: 37°C
  Growth strain: DH5alpha
  Copy number: High Copy
Gene/Insert
  Gene/Insert name: integrin alpha 9 DM4 (alt name: ITGA9)
  Species: H. sapiens (human)
  Insert size (bp): 3200
  Mutation: C-terminal deletion mutant missing the last 16 amino acids in the cytoplasmic domain.
  GenBank ID: NM_002207
  Entrez Gene: ITGA9 (a.k.a. ALPHA-RLC, ITGA4L, RLC)
  Cloning method: Restriction Enzyme; 5′ cloning site HindIII/SnaBI (destroyed during cloning); 3′ cloning site XbaI/SnaBI (destroyed during cloning)
  Sequencing primers: 5′ pBABE 5'
Terms and licenses: Academic/Nonprofit Terms; Industry Terms: Not Available to Industry
Depositor comments: See author's map for additional restriction enzyme sites. Please see Young et al. (2001), MBC 12:3214 for information regarding which amino acids are removed in this deletion construct.
How to cite: integrin alpha9 DM4 pWZL Blast2 was a gift from Dean Sheppard (Addgene plasmid # 13614 ; http://n2t.net/addgene:13614 ; RRID:Addgene_13614)
